Addgene plasmid #244175: L4207 TNFR2 NTEVp chain in PolyTX-mNeonGreen
Purpose: Constitutive expression of a MESA NTEVp chain encoding (N to C): TNFR2SS-3xFLAG-TNFR2ECD-mCD28TMD-NTEVp(75S)
Depositing lab: Joshua Leonard. Depositing organization: Northwestern University. Publication: Conversion of natural cytokine receptors into orthogonal synthetic biosensors. Edelstein HI, Cosio A, Ezekiel ML, Corcoran WK, Morris AH, Leonard JN. Nat Chem Biol. 2025 Aug 22:10.1038/s41589-025-01986-1. doi: 10.1038/s41589-025-01986-1. PubMed 40846994.
Backbone
  Vector backbone: pPD1054 Polytransfect L1 mNeonGreen
  Vector type: Mammalian Expression, Synthetic Biology
Growth in bacteria
  Bacterial resistance: Kanamycin, 50 μg/mL
  Growth temperature: 30°C
  Growth strain: NEB Stable
  Copy number: High Copy
Gene/Insert
  Gene/Insert name: MESA NTEVp chain with human TNFR2 SS and ECD, murine CD28 TMD, and NTEVp (75S)
  Species: H. sapiens (human), Synthetic
  Mutation: NTEVp_75S
  Entrez Gene: TNFRSF1B (a.k.a. CD120b, TBPII, TNF-R-II, TNF-R75, TNFBR, TNFR1B, TNFR2, TNFR80, p75, p75TNFR)
  Promoter: hEF1a
  Tag / fusion protein: TNFR2 signal peptide - 3xFLAG (N terminal on insert)
  Cloning method: Restriction Enzyme; 5′ cloning site Unknown (unknown if destroyed)
Terms and licenses: Academic/Nonprofit Terms; Industry Terms: Not Available to Industry
Depositor comments: Please visit https://doi.org/10.1101/2024.03.23.586421 for bioRxiv preprint.
How to cite: L4207 TNFR2 NTEVp chain in PolyTX-mNeonGreen was a gift from Joshua Leonard (Addgene plasmid # 244175 ; http://n2t.net/addgene:244175 ; RRID:Addgene_244175)
