[The description below was written by a language model from this plasmid's Addgene catalogue record and pLannotate feature annotations shown in this document.]
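Description:
L4207 TNFR2 NTEVp chain in PolyTX-mNeonGreen is a 7.9 kb mammalian expression plasmid built on the pPD1054 Polytransfect L1 mNeonGreen backbone for synthetic biology work. It is propagated in E. coli from a high-copy ColE1/pUC-type origin under kanamycin selection (neo/nptII gene followed by a lambda t0 terminator). The annotation also shows an f1 origin, lac promoter/operator remnants, and an SV40 promoter with only a fragment of the ble gene and an SV40 poly(A) signal, so no intact mammalian selection cassette is evident from the feature table.

The plasmid carries two separate mammalian transcription units. In the first, the human EF-1α promoter with its intron A drives constitutive expression of one chain of a MESA (modular extracellular sensor architecture) receptor, terminated by a bGH poly(A) signal. From N to C terminus this chain comprises the human TNFR2 (TNFRSF1B) signal sequence, a 3xFLAG tag, the TNFR2 ectodomain, a murine CD28 transmembrane domain, and the N-terminal half of split TEV protease carrying the 75S mutation. The 3xFLAG tag sits after the signal peptide, where it can be used to detect the receptor. The second unit uses the CMV enhancer/promoter to express mNeonGreen with its own bGH poly(A) signal, giving a fluorescent readout of how much plasmid each cell received, as the polytransfection backbone name implies.

The chain is designed so that ligand-induced association with a partner chain reconstitutes TEV protease activity, converting a natural cytokine receptor ectodomain into an orthogonal synthetic biosensor. The partner chain and any downstream reporter are not encoded on this plasmid.
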