Features (pLannotate 1.2.2; 27 found; start..end, strand, type, name):
    378..589     +  promoter       EF-1α core promoter: core promoter for human elongation factor EF-1α
    590..703     +  intron         EF-1α intron A (fragment): intron upstream of the start codon of human EF-1α
   1329..1532    +  intron         EF-1α intron A: truncated intron upstream of the start codon of human EF-1α
   1541..1575    +  promoter       TRE3GV promoter (fragment): 3rd-generation Tet-responsive promoter that can be activated by binding of Tet-On® 3G, optimized for retroviral and lentiviral vectors
   1654..2559    +  CDS            TNFRSF1B (fragment): TNR1B_HUMAN - Also known as TNFBR, TNFR2. Experimental evidence at protein level: Swiss-Prot protein existence level 1. Receptor with high affinity for TNFSF2/TNF-alpha and approximately 5-fold lower affinity for homotrimeric TNFSF1/lymphotoxin-alpha. The TRAF1/TRAF2 complex recruits the apoptotic suppressors BIRC2 and BIRC3 to TNFRSF1B/TNFR2. This receptor mediates most of the metabolic effects of TNF-alpha. Isoform 2 blocks TNF-alpha-induced apoptosis, which suggests that it regulates TNF-alpha function by antagonizing its biological activity. From Homo sapiens (Human).
   2587..2934    +  CDS            TEV protease (fragment): tobacco etch virus protease (Kapust et al., 2001)
   2971..3082    +  polyA_signal   bGH poly(A) signal: bovine growth hormone polyadenylation signal
   3202..3306    +  CDS            tnpA (fragment): TN5P_ECOLX - Also known as tnp. Experimental evidence at protein level: Swiss-Prot protein existence level 1. Mediates transposition of transposon Tn5 by a 'cut and paste' mechanism. First, the monomeric transposase binds the 19 bp inverted DNA repeats flanking the transposon. Then, dimerization of the DNA- bound transposase creates a synaptic DNA complex. After nicking of the first DNA strand, excision of the transposon proceeds through a series of intermediates. The transposase then mediates the insertion of the transposon at a new site by strand transfer. The activity of the wild- type tran
   3338..4129    +  CDS            neo: KKA2_KLEPN - Also known as kan, nptII. Experimental evidence at protein level: Swiss-Prot protein existence level 1. Resistance to kanamycin, neomycin, paromomycin, ribostamycin, butirosin and gentamicin B. From Klebsiella pneumoniae.
   4163..4257    +  terminator     lambda t0 terminator: transcription terminator from phage lambda
   4278..4657    +  enhancer       CMV enhancer: human cytomegalovirus immediate early enhancer
   4658..4861    +  promoter       CMV promoter: human cytomegalovirus (CMV) immediate early promoter
   4857..4890    +  LTR            5' LTR (truncated) (fragment): truncated 5' long terminal repeat (LTR) from HIV-1
   4906..4924    +  promoter       T7 promoter: promoter for bacteriophage T7 RNA polymerase
   4950..5657    +  CDS            mNeonGreen: mNeonGreen is a basic (constitutively fluorescent) green/yellow fluorescent protein published in 2013, derived from Branchiostoma lanceolatum. It is reported to be a very rapidly-maturing monomer with moderate acid sensitivity.
   5694..5805    +  polyA_signal   bGH poly(A) signal: bovine growth hormone polyadenylation signal
   5922..5943    +  promoter       SV40 promoter (fragment): SV40 enhancer and early promoter
   5964..6392    +  rep_origin     f1 ori (sequence partly withheld): f1 bacteriophage origin of replication; arrow indicates direction of (+) strand synthesis
   6397..6419    +  promoter       SV40 promoter (fragment): SV40 enhancer and early promoter
   6420..6611    +  promoter       SV40 promoter: SV40 early promoter
   6638..6736    +  CDS            ble (fragment): BLE_KLEPN - Experimental evidence at protein level: Swiss-Prot protein existence level 1. Binding protein with a strong affinity to the bleomycin family of antibiotics. Binds to CL990; an antimitotic-antibiotic compound. From Klebsiella pneumoniae.
   6731..6852    +  polyA_signal   SV40 poly(A) signal: SV40 polyadenylation signal
   6925..6941    -  protein_bind   lac operator: The lac repressor binds to the lac operator to inhibit transcription in E. coli. This inhibition can be relieved by adding lactose or isopropyl-β-D-thiogalactopyranoside (IPTG). lac repressor encoded by lacI
   6949..6979    -  promoter       lac promoter: promoter for the E. coli lac operon
   6994..7015    -  protein_bind   CAP binding site: CAP binding activates transcription in the presence of cAMP. E. coli catabolite activator protein
   7028..7120    -  CDS            lacI (fragment): lac repressor; lacI; The lac repressor binds to the lac operator to inhibit transcription in E. coli. This inhibition can be relieved by adding lactose or isopropyl-β-D-thiogalactopyranoside (IPTG).
   7303..7891    -  rep_origin     ori: high-copy-number ColE1/pMB1/pBR322/pUC origin of replication
>Addgene plasmid #244175 | L4207 TNFR2 NTEVp chain in PolyTX-mNeonGreen | addgene full sequence | sequence record 487911 | Addgene NGS Result
GAAGATCCTTTGATCTTTTCTACGGGGTCTGACGCTCAGTGGAACGAAAACTCACGTTAAGGGATTTTGG
TCATGAGATTATCAAAAAGGATCTTCACCTAGATCCTTTTAAATTAAAAATGAAGTTTTAAATCAATCTA
AAGTATATATGAGTAAACTTGGTCTGACAGCGATCGAATATTAGATCTGAGACCCAATTGACGCGTGAGT
AATTCATACAAAAGGACTCGCCCCTGCCTTGGGGAATCCCAGGGACCGTCGTTAAACTCCCACTAACGTA
GAACCCAGAGATCGCTGCGTTCCCGCCCCCTCACCCGCCCGCTCTCGTCATCACTGAGGTGGAGAAGAGC
ATGCGTGAGGCTCCGGTGCCCGTCAGTGGGCAGAGCGCACATCGCCCACAGTCCCCGAGAAGTTGGGGGG
AGGGGTCGGCAATTGAACCGGTGCCTAGAGAAGGTGGCGCGGGGTAAACTGGGAAAGTGATGTCGTGTAC
TGGCTCCGCCTTTTTCCCGAGGGTGGGGGAGAACCGTATATAAGTGCAGTAGTCGCCGTGAACGTTCTTT
TTCGCAACGGGTTTGCCGCCAGAACACAGGTAAGTGCCGTGTGTGGTTCCCGCGGGCCTGGCCTCTTTAC
GGGTTATGGCCCTTGCGTGCCTTGAATTACTTCCACGCCCCTGGCTGCAGTACGTGATTCTTGATCCCGA
GCTTCGGGTTGGAAGTGGGTGGGAGAGTTCGAGGCCTTGCGCTTAAGGAGCCCCTTCGCCTCGTGCTTGA
GTTGAGGCCTGGCTTGGGCGCTGGGGCCGCCGCGTGCGAATCTGGTGGCACCTTCGCGCCTGTCTCGCTG
CTTTCGATAAGTCTCTAGCCATTTAAAATTTTTGATGACCTGCTGCGACGCTTTTTTTCTGGCAAGATAG
TCTTGTAAATGCGGGCCAAGATCTGCACACTGGTATTTCGGTTTTTGGGGCCGCGGGCGGCGACGGGGCC
CGTGCGTCCCAGCGCACATGTTCGGCGAGGCGGGGCCTGCGAGCGCGGCCACCGAGAATCGGACGGGGGT
AGTCTCAAGCTGGCCGGCCTGCTCTGGTGCCTGGCCTCGCGCCGCCGTGTATCGCCCCGCCCTGGGCGGC
AAGGCTGGCCCGGTCGGCACCAGTTGCGTGAGCGGAAAGATGGCCGCTTCCCGGCCCTGCTGCAGGGAGC
TCAAAATGGAGGACGCGGCGCTCGGGAGAGCGGGCGGGTGAGTCACCCACACAAAGGAAAAGGGCCTTTC
CGTCCTCAGCCGTCGCTTCATGTGACTCCACGGAGTACCGGGCGCCGTCCAGGCACCTCGATTAGTTCTC
GAGCTTTTGGAGTACGTCGTCTTTAGGTTGGGGGGAGGGGTTTTATGCGATGGAGTTTCCCCACACTGAG
TGGGTGGAGACTGAAGTTAGGCCAGCTTGGCACTTGATGTAATTCTCCTTGGAATTTGCCCTTTTTGAGT
TTGGATCTTGGTTCATTCTCAAGCCTCAGACAGTGGTTCAAAGTTTTTTTCTTCCATTTCAGGTGTCGTG
AGAGCTCGTTTAGTGAACCGTCAGATCGCCTGGAGACGCCATCCACGCTGTTTTGACCTCCATAGAAGAG
AACGGGACCGATCCAAATTCTCGAGGCTAGCTGTACAGCCACCATGGCTCCCGTGGCTGTTTGGGCTGCT
CTGGCTGTTGGACTGGAACTGTGGGCTGCCGCTCACGCCGATTACAAGGATCACGACGGCGACTATAAGG
ACCACGACATCGATTACAAAGACGACGACGACAAGCTGCCCGCTCAGGTGGCCTTTACACCTTACGCTCC
AGAGCCTGGCAGCACCTGTAGACTGAGAGAGTACTACGACCAGACAGCCCAGATGTGCTGCTCCAAGTGT
TCTCCTGGACAGCACGCCAAGGTGTTCTGCACCAAGACCAGCGACACCGTGTGCGACAGCTGCGAGGATA
GCACCTACACTCAGCTGTGGAACTGGGTGCCCGAGTGTCTGTCTTGCGGCAGCAGATGTAGCAGCGACCA
GGTGGAAACACAGGCCTGCACCAGAGAGCAGAACCGGATCTGCACATGCAGACCCGGCTGGTACTGTGCC
CTGTCTAAGCAAGAGGGATGCAGACTGTGCGCCCCTCTGAGAAAGTGCAGACCTGGCTTCGGAGTGGCCA
GACCAGGCACCGAGACATCTGATGTCGTGTGCAAGCCTTGCGCTCCCGGCACCTTTAGCAATACCACCAG
CAGCACCGACATCTGCCGGCCTCACCAAATCTGCAACGTGGTGGCCATTCCTGGCAACGCCTCTATGGAT
GCCGTGTGTACCAGCACAAGCCCCACTCGGTCTATGGCTCCAGGTGCTGTTCATCTGCCCCAGCCTGTGT
CTACCAGAAGCCAGCACACACAGCCCACACCTGAGCCTTCTACAGCCCCTAGCACCAGCTTTCTGCTGCC
TATGGGACCTTCTCCACCAGCCGAAGGCAGCACCGGCGATACCGGTCTTGTCGTCGTTGCAGGGGTGCTC
TTCTGTTATGGTCTGTTGGTGACAGTCGCACTGTGTGTAGGAGGCGGTAGCGGAGGCGGCGCCGAGAGCT
TGTTTAAGGGGCCGCGTGATTACAACCCGATATCGAGCACCATTTGTCATTTGACGAATGAATCTGATGG
GCACACAACATCGTTGTATGGTATTGGATTTGGTCCCTTCATCATTACAAACAAGCACTTGTTTAGAAGA
AATAATGGAACACTGTTGGTCCAATCACTACATGGTGTATTCAAGGTCAAGAACACCACGACTTTGCAAC
AAAGCCTCATTGATGGGAGGGACATGATAATTATTCGCATGCCTAAGGATTTCCCACCATTTCCTCAAAA
GCTGAAATTTAGAGAGCCACAAAGGGAAGAGCGCATATGTCTTGTGACAACCAACTTCCAAACTTAGGCG
GCCGCGTTTAAACCCGCTGATCAGCCTCGACTGTGCCTTCTAGTTGCCAGCCATCTGTTGTTTGCCCCTC
CCCCGTGCCTTCCTTGACCCTGGAAGGTGCCACTCCCACTGTCCTTTCCTAATAAAATGAGGAAATTGCA
TCGCATTGTCTGAGTAGGTGTCATTCTATTCTGGGGGGTGGGGTGGGGCAGGACAGCAAGGGGGAGGATT
GGGAAGTCAATAGCAGGCATGCTGGGGATGCGGTGGGCTCTATGGGACGTCGGAATTGCAAGTTGGGCCG
CCCTCTGGTAAGGTTGGGAAGCCCTGCAAAGTAAACTGGATGGCTTTCTTGCCGCCAAGGATCTGATGGC
GCAGGGGATCAAGATCTGATCAAGAGACAGGATGAGGATCGTTTCGCATGATTGAACAAGATGGATTGCA
CGCAGGTTCTCCGGCGGCTTGGGTGGAGAGGCTATTCGGCTATGACTGGGCACAACAGACAATCGGCTGC
TCTGATGCCGCCGTGTTCCGGCTGTCAGCGCAGGGTCGCCCGGTTCTTTTTGTCAAGACCGACCTGTCCG
GTGCCCTGAATGAACTGCAAGACGAGGCAGCGCGGCTATCGTGGCTGGCCACGACGGGCGTTCCTTGCGC
GGCTGTGCTCGACGTTGTCACTGAAGCGGGAAGGGACTGGCTGCTATTGGGCGAAGTGCCGGGGCAGGAT
CTCCTGTCATCTCACCTTGCTCCTGCCGAGAAAGTATCCATCATGGCTGATGCAATGCGGCGGCTGCATA
CGCTTGATCCGGCTACCTGCCCATTCGACCACCAAGCGAAACATCGCATCGAGCGAGCACGTACTCGGAT
GGAAGCCGGTCTTGTCGATCAGGATGATCTGGACGAAGAGCATCAGGGGCTCGCGCCAGCCGAACTGTTC
GCCAGGCTCAAGGCGCGTATGCCCGACGGCGAGGATCTCGTCGTGACCCACGGCGATGCCTGCTTGCCGA
ATATCATGGTGGAAAATGGCCGCTTTTCTGGATTCATCGACTGTGGCCGGCTGGGTGTGGCGGACCGCTA
TCAGGACATAGCGTTGGCTACCCGTGATATTGCTGAAGAGCTTGGCGGCGAATGGGCTGACCGCTTCCTC
GTGCTTTACGGTATCGCCGCTCCCGATTCGCAGCGCATCGCCTTCTATCGCCTTCTTGACGAGTTCTTCT
GAGCGGGACTCTGGGGTTCGAGAATTGGCTTGGACTCCTGTTGATAGATCCAGTAATGACCTCAGAACTC
CATCTGGATTTGTTCAGAACGCTCGGTTGCCGCCGGGCGTTTTTTATTGGTGAGAATCCAAGCACTAGCC
ATGACCAGACATTGATTATTGACTAGTTATTAATAGTAATCAATTACGGGGTCATTAGTTCATAGCCCAT
ATATGGAGTTCCGCGTTACATAACTTACGGTAAATGGCCCGCCTGGCTGACCGCCCAACGACCCCCGCCC
ATTGACGTCAATAATGACGTATGTTCCCATAGTAACGCCAATAGGGACTTTCCATTGACGTCAATGGGTG
GAGTATTTACGGTAAACTGCCCACTTGGCAGTACATCAAGTGTATCATATGCCAAGTACGCCCCCTATTG
ACGTCAATGACGGTAAATGGCCCGCCTGGCATTATGCCCAGTACATGACCTTATGGGACTTTCCTACTTG
GCAGTACATCTACGTATTAGTCATCGCTATTACCATGGTGATGCGGTTTTGGCAGTACATCAATGGGCGT
GGATAGCGGTTTGACTCACGGGGATTTCCAAGTCTCCACCCCATTGACGTCAATGGGAGTTTGTTTTGGC
ACCAAAATCAACGGGACTTTCCAAAATGTCGTAACAACTCCGCCCCATTGACGCAAATGGGCGGTAGGCG
TGTACGGTGGGAGGTCTATATAAGCAGAGCTCTCTGGCTAACTAGAGAACCCACTGCTTACTGGCTTATC
GAAATTAATACGACTCACTATAGGGAGTCCCAAGCTGACTAGCGCCACCATGGTTTCCAAGGGCGAAGAG
GACAATATGGCCAGCCTGCCTGCCACACACGAGCTGCACATCTTTGGCAGCATCAACGGCGTGGACTTCG
ACATGGTCGGACAAGGCACCGGCAATCCCAACGACGGCTACGAGGAACTGAACCTGAAGTCCACAAAGGG
CGACCTCCAGTTCAGCCCCTGGATTCTGGTGCCTCACATCGGCTACGGCTTCCACCAGTACCTGCCTTAT
CCTGACGGCATGAGCCCTTTCCAGGCCGCCATGGTTGATGGCTCTGGCTACCAGGTCCACCGGACCATGC
AGTTTGAGGATGGCGCTTCCCTGACCGTGAACTACAGATACACCTACGAGGGCAGCCACATCAAAGGCGA
GGCCCAAGTGAAAGGCACAGGCTTCCCTGCTGATGGCCCCGTGATGACCAATTCTCTGACAGCCGCCGAC
TGGTGCAGAAGCAAGAAAACATACCCCAACGACAAGACCATCATCAGCACCTTCAAGTGGTCCTACACCA
CCGGCAACGGCAAGCGGTACAGAAGCACCGCCAGAACCACCTACACCTTCGCCAAACCTATGGCCGCCAA
CTACCTGAAGAACCAGCCTATGTACGTGTTCCGCAAGACCGAGCTGAAGCACTCCAAGACAGAACTGAAC
TTCAAAGAGTGGCAGAAAGCCTTCACCGACGTGATGGGCATGGACGAACTCTACAAATGAGCGGCCAAGT
TTAAACCCGCTGATCAGCCTCGACTGTGCCTTCTAGTTGCCAGCCATCTGTTGTTTGCCCCTCCCCCGTG
CCTTCCTTGACCCTGGAAGGTGCCACTCCCACTGTCCTTTCCTAATAAAATGAGGAAATTGCATCGCATT
GTCTGAGTAGGTGTCATTCTATTCTGGGGGGTGGGGTGGGGCAGGACAGCAAGGGGGAGGATTGGGAAGT
CAATAGCAGGCATGCTGGGGATGCGGTGGGCTCTATGGCTTCTGAGGCGGAAAGAACCAGCTGGGGCTCT
AGGGGGTATCCCC
[124 nt withheld, positions 5964-6087]
C
[91 nt withheld, positions 6089-6179]
A
[49 nt withheld, positions 6181-6229]
CCTTTGACGTTGGAGTCCACGTTCTTT
[37 nt withheld, positions 6257-6293]
ACCCTATCTCGGTCTATTCTTTTGATTTATAAGGGATTTTGCCGATTTCGGCCTATTGGTTAAAAAATGA
GCTGATTTAACAAAAATTTAACGCGAATTAATTCTGTGGAATGTGTGTCAGTTAGGCTCAATTAGTCAGC
AACCATAGTCCCGCCCCTAACTCCGCCCATCCCGCCCCTAACTCCGCCCAGTTCCGCCCATTCTCCGCCC
CATGGCTGACTAATTTTTTTTATTTATGCAGAGGCCGAGGCCGCCTCTGCCTCTGAGCTATTCCAGAAGT
AGTGAGGAGGCTTTTTTGGAGGCCTAGGCTTTTGCAAAAAGCTCCCGGGAGCTTGTATATCCATTTTCGG
AGGTTGGGCTTCGGAATCGTTTTCCGGGACGCCGGCTGGATGATCCTCCAGCGCGGGGATCTCATGCTGG
AGTTCTTCGCCCACCCCAACTTGTTTATTGCAGCTTATAATGGTTACAAATAAAGCAATAGCATCACAAA
TTTCACAAATAAAGCATTTTTTTCACTGCATTCTAGTTGTGGTTTGTCCAAACTCATCAATGTATCTTAT
CATGTCTGTATACCGTCGACCTCTAGCTAGAGCTTGGCGTAATCATGGTCATAGCTGTTTCCTGTGTGAA
ATTGTTATCCGCTCACAATTCCACACAACATACGAGCCGGAAGCATAAAGTGTAAAGCCTGGGGTGCCTA
ATGAGTGAGCTAACTCACATTAATTGCGTTGCGCTCACTGCCCGCTTTCCAGTCGGGAAACCTGTCGTGC
CAGCTGCATTAATGAATCGGCCAACGCGCGGGGAGAGGCGGTTTGCGTATTGGGCGCTCTTCCGCTTCCT
CGCTCACTGACTCGCTGCGCTCGGTCGTTCGGCTGCGGCGAGCGGTATCAGCTCACTCAAAGGCGGTAAT
ACGGTTATCCACAGAATCAGGGGATAACGCAGGAAAGAACATGTGAGCAAAAGGCCAGCAAAAGGCCAGG
AACCGTAAAAAGGCCGCGTTGCTGGCGTTTTTCCATAGGCTCCGCCCCCCTGACGAGCATCACAAAAATC
GACGCTCAAGTCAGAGGTGGCGAAACCCGACAGGACTATAAAGATACCAGGCGTTTCCCCCTGGAAGCTC
CCTCGTGCGCTCTCCTGTTCCGACCCTGCCGCTTACCGGATACCTGTCCGCCTTTCTCCCTTCGGGAAGC
GTGGCGCTTTCTCATAGCTCACGCTGTAGGTATCTCAGTTCGGTGTAGGTCGTTCGCTCCAAGCTGGGCT
GTGTGCACGAACCCCCCGTTCAGCCCGACCGCTGCGCCTTATCCGGTAACTATCGTCTTGAGTCCAACCC
GGTAAGACACGACTTATCGCCACTGGCAGCAGCCACTGGTAACAGGATTAGCAGAGCGAGGTATGTAGGC
GGTGCTACAGAGTTCTTGAAGTGGTGGCCTAACTACGGCTACACTAGAAGAACAGTATTTGGTATCTGCG
CTCTGCTGAAGCCAGTTACCTTCGGAAAAAGAGTTGGTAGCTCTTGATCCGGCAAACAAACCACCGCTGG
TAGCGGTGGTTTTTTTGTTTGCAAGCAGCAGATTACGCGCAGAAAAAAAGGATCTCAA
